Addgene plasmid #18246: T4 Lysozyme T21S WT*
Depositing lab: Brian Matthews. Depositing organization: University of Oregon.
Backbone
  Vector backbone: pHS1403
  Backbone size w/o insert (bp): 5000
  Vector type: Bacterial Expression
Growth in bacteria
  Bacterial resistance: Ampicillin, 100 μg/mL
  Growth temperature: 37°C
  Growth strain: DH5alpha
  Copy number: High Copy
Gene/Insert
  Gene/Insert name: T4 Lysozyme (alt name: AT21S)
  Species: Bacteriophage T4
  Insert size (bp): 600
  Mutation: T21S WT*
  GenBank ID: NP_049736
  Entrez Gene: e (a.k.a. T4p123)
  Cloning method: Restriction Enzyme; 5′ cloning site BamHI (not destroyed); 3′ cloning site HindIII (not destroyed)
  Sequencing primers: 5′ na; 3′ GGCGTATCACGAGGCCC
Terms and licenses: Academic/Nonprofit Terms; Industry Terms: Not Available to Industry
Depositor comments: The BamHI site is 27 bp from the ATG and the HindIII site is 115 bp from the stop.
How to cite: T4 Lysozyme T21S WT* was a gift from Brian Matthews (Addgene plasmid # 18246 ; http://n2t.net/addgene:18246 ; RRID:Addgene_18246)
