[The description below was written by a language model from this plasmid's Addgene catalogue record.]
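Description:
T4 Lysozyme T21S WT* is a bacterial expression plasmid built on the pHS1403 backbone (about 5 kb) that carries an insert of roughly 600 bp encoding bacteriophage T4 lysozyme, the product of phage gene e. It is a high-copy plasmid maintained in E. coli under ampicillin selection. The record includes no feature table, and it does not state the promoter driving expression, the origin of replication, or any fusion tags, so these details cannot be described here.

The insert sits between BamHI and HindIII sites, both of which remain intact, so the coding fragment can be excised or exchanged. According to the depositor's notes, the BamHI site lies 27 bp from the start codon and the HindIII site 115 bp from the stop codon, meaning the cloned fragment includes short flanking untranslated stretches on each side of the open reading frame. The encoded protein carries a threonine-to-serine substitution at position 21 in the "WT*" background. The record does not define WT*, but in the T4 lysozyme literature the term generally denotes the cysteine-free pseudo-wild-type protein used as a reference background for point mutants.

The record gives no explicit purpose. T4 lysozyme, a phage enzyme that degrades the bacterial cell wall, is a widely used model system for studying protein folding, stability and structure. A single-site variant such as this one is consistent with recombinant production of the mutant protein in bacteria for that kind of biophysical or structural comparison with the parent protein.
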