>Addgene plasmid #18246 | T4 Lysozyme T21S WT* | addgene partial sequence | sequence record 24033 | 3primeUP
TANGGAAAAGCCCGCCTCATTAGGCGGGCTCAGATCTGCTCATGTTTTGACAGCTTATCATCGATAAGCT
TCGGCAATAAATTCTTGATATGTTTTCATATGTTTCCTTTAAATATTTTAATTAGTAATTGTCTATTCAA
GTAATTGTGAATATACTATCACAATTCCAAGAGAAAGTAAACAGCTTTATAGATTTTTATACGCGTCCCA
AGTGCCAGTTCTAAACGTTGTAATGACTCGTTTTGCGCGATTAGGTGTTTGATTATACCATCTACTTTTA
GCTAAGTTAACTGCTGCTTCATCCCAGCGTTTTTGTTGAAGCATACGTAAAGAGTTAGTAAATCCTGCCA
CACCGGTTTCTCCCATTTGGAAAACCATATTAATCAATGCAGCGCGACGAACCGCATCAAGAGAATCATA
AACCGGTTTTAATTTAGCATTTCTCAGAATTCCGCGAACAGCAGCATCAACATCCTGATTAAAGAGTTTT
TCAGCCTCATCTTTTGTAATTACACCATTAGTATTACGCCCAATAGCTTTATCTAATTCAGATTTAGCAG
CATTAAGTGATGGACTTTTTGTAAGCAAATGACCGATGCCAATAGTGTAATAGCCTTCTGAGTCTTTATA
GATTTTAAGTCTAAGACCTTCATCTATACGTAACATTTCAAATATATTCATAATACCTCCTAAGCATCGA
TGGATCCTGTTTCCTGTGTGAAATTGTTATCCGCTCACAATTCCACACATTATACGAGCCGATGATAATT
GNCACAGGGGATGGGGAGTAGCTGATCNGGTTCNGTGTGAATGTATCGCTCNCATTCACCATANCGAG
